Addgene plasmid #18512: T4 Lysozyme V111A WT*
Depositing lab: Brian Matthews. Depositing organization: University of Oregon.
Backbone
  Vector backbone: pHS1403
  Backbone size w/o insert (bp): 5000
  Vector type: Bacterial Expression
Growth in bacteria
  Bacterial resistance: Ampicillin, 100 μg/mL
  Growth temperature: 37°C
  Growth strain: DH5alpha
  Copy number: High Copy
Gene/Insert
  Gene/Insert name: T4 Lysozyme (alt name: JX3)
  Species: Bacteriophage T4
  Insert size (bp): 600
  Mutation: V111A WT*
  GenBank ID: NP_049736
  Entrez Gene: e (a.k.a. T4p123)
  Cloning method: Restriction Enzyme; 5′ cloning site BamHI (not destroyed); 3′ cloning site HindIII (not destroyed)
  Sequencing primers: 5′ na; 3′ GGCGTATCACGAGGCCC
Terms and licenses: Academic/Nonprofit Terms; Industry Terms: Not Available to Industry
Depositor comments: The BamHI site is 27 bp from the ATG and the HindIII site is 115 bp from the stop.
How to cite: T4 Lysozyme V111A WT* was a gift from Brian Matthews (Addgene plasmid # 18512 ; http://n2t.net/addgene:18512 ; RRID:Addgene_18512)
