[The description below was written by a language model from this plasmid's Addgene catalogue record.]
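Description:
T4 Lysozyme V111A WT* is a bacterial expression plasmid built on the pHS1403 backbone (about 5 kb without insert) that carries the bacteriophage T4 lysozyme gene (gene e). It is a high-copy plasmid propagated in E. coli under ampicillin selection. The record does not name the origin of replication or the promoter that drives expression, and no feature table is provided, so the regulatory context of the insert cannot be described beyond the backbone name.

The insert is roughly 600 bp and was cloned by restriction digestion between a 5′ BamHI site and a 3′ HindIII site, both of which remain intact, so the cassette can be excised or swapped. According to the depositor's comments, the BamHI site lies 27 bp from the ATG start codon and the HindIII site lies 115 bp from the stop codon, meaning the fragment includes short flanking untranslated sequence on either side of the coding region. No fusion tags or reporters are listed.

The encoded protein carries the substitution V111A, replacing valine 111 with the smaller alanine, in a background designated "WT*". In the T4 lysozyme literature, this label generally denotes the cysteine-free pseudo-wild-type protein used as a reference background for mutants, although the record itself does not define the term or list the background substitutions. The stated purpose is not given, but a single point mutant in a bacterial expression vector of this kind is consistent with producing recombinant variant protein for studies of protein stability, folding and structure.
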