>Addgene plasmid #18512 | T4 Lysozyme V111A WT* | addgene partial sequence | sequence record 24298 | 3primeUP
TACGAAAAAAGCCCGCTCATTAGGCGGGCTCAGATCTGCTCATGTTTGACAGCTTATCATCGATAAGCTT
CGGCAATAAATTCTTGATATGTTTTCATATGTTTCCTTTAAATATTTTAATTAGTAATTGTCTATTCAAG
TAATTGTGAATATACTATCACAATTCCAAGAGAAAGTAAACAGCTTTATAGATTTTTATACGCGTCCCAA
GTGCCAGTTCTAAACGTTGTAATGACTCGTTTTGCGCGATTAGGTGTTTGATTATACCATCTACTTTTAG
CTAAGTTAACTGCTGCTTCATCCCAGCGTTTTTGTTGAAGCATACGTAAAGAGTTAGTAAATCCTGCCGC
ACCGGTTTCTCCCATTTGGAAAACCATATTAATCAATGCAGCGCGACGAACCGCATCAAGAGAATCATAA
ACCGGTTTTAATTTAGCATTTCTCAGAATTCCGCGAACAGCAGCATCAACATCCTGATTAAAGAGTTTTT
CAGCCTCATCTTTTGTAATTACACCATTAGTATTACGCCCAATAGCTTTATCTAATTCAGATTTAGCAGC
ATTAAGTGATGGACTTTTTGTAAGCAAATGACCGATGCCAATAGTGTAATAGCCTTCTGTGTCTTTATAG
ATTTTAAGTCTAAGACCTTCATCTATACGTAACATTTCAAATATATTCATAATACCTCCTAAGCATCGAT
GGATCCTGTTTCCTGTGTGAAATTGTTATCCGCTCACAATCCCCACATTATACGAGCCGATGATANTGTC
ACAGGGGANGGGAGTAGCTGACCTGTTCNGGGGAATGTATCGCTCCATCACCATAACAGCGAGATATGCA
CG
